>Addgene plasmid #36073 | aq-CFP | depositor partial sequence | sequence record 44525 | pcDNA3.1
GACGGATCGGGAGATCTCCCGATCCCCTATGGTGCACTCTCAGTACAATCTGCTCTGATGCCGCATAGTT
AAGCCAGTATCTGCTCCCTGCTTGTGTGTTGGAGGTCGCTGAGTAGTGCGCGAGCAAAATTTAAGCTACA
ACAAGGCAAGGCTTGACCGACAATTGCATGAAGAATCTGCTTAGGGTTAGGCGTTTTGCGCTGCTTCGCG
ATGTACGGGCCAGATATACGCGTTGACATTGATTATTGACTAGTTATTAATAGTAATCAATTACGGGGTC
ATTAGTTCATAGCCCATATATGGAGTTCCGCGTTACATAACTTACGGTAAATGGCCCGCCTGGCTGACCG
CCCAACGACCCCCGCCCATTGACGTCAATAATGACGTATGTTCCCATAGTAACGCCAATAGGGACTTTCC
ATTGACGTCAATGGGTGGAGTATTTACGGTAAACTGCCCACTTGGCAGTACATCAAGTGTATCATATGCC
AAGTACGCCCCCTATTGACGTCAATGACGGTAAATGGCCCGCCTGGCATTATGCCCAGTACATGACCTTA
TGGGACTTTCCTACTTGGCAGTACATCTACGTATTAGTCATCGCTATTACCATGGTGATGCGGTTTTGGC
AGTACATCAATGGGCGTGGATAGCGGTTTGACTCACGGGGATTTCCAAGTCTCCACCCCATTGACGTCAA
TGGGAGTTTGTTTTGGCACCAAAATCAACGGGACTTTCCAAAATGTCGTAACAACTCCGCCCCATTGACG
CAAATGGGCGGTAGGCGTGTACGGTGGGAGGTCTATATAAGCAGAGCTCTCTGGCTAACTAGAGAACCCA
CTGCTTACTGGCTTATCGAAATTAATACGACTCACTATAGGGAGACCCAAGCTGGCTAGCGTTTAAACTT
AAGCTTGGTACCGAGCTCGGATCCACTAGTCCAGTGTGGTGGAATTCTGCAGATATCCAGCACAGTGGCG
GCCGCTCGAGTCTAGAGGGCCCGTTTAAACCCGCTGATCAGCCTCGACTGTGCCTTCTAGTTGCCAGCCA
TCTGTTGTTTGCCCCTCCCCCGTGCCTTCCTTGACCCTGGAAGGTGCCACTCCCACTGTCCTTTCCTAAT
AAAATGAGGAAATTGCATCGCATTGTCTGAGTAGGTGTCATTCTATTCTGGGGGGTGGGGTGGGGCAGGA
CAGCAAGGGGGAGGATTGGGAAGACAATAGCAGGCATGCTGGGGATGCGGTGGGCTCTATGGCTTCTGAG
GCGGAAAGAACCAGCTGGGGCTCTAGGGGGTATCCCC
[124 nt withheld, positions 1298-1421]
C
[91 nt withheld, positions 1423-1513]
A
[49 nt withheld, positions 1515-1563]
CCTTTGACGTTGGAGTCCACGTTCTTT
[37 nt withheld, positions 1591-1627]
ACCCTATCTCGGTCTATTCTTTTGATTTATAAGGGATTTTGCCGATTTCGGCCTATTGGTTAAAAAATGA
GCTGATTTAACAAAAATTTAACGCGAATTAATTCTGTGGAATGTGTGTCAGTTAGGGTGTGGAAAGTCCC
CAGGCTCCCCAGCAGGCAGAAGTATGCAAAGCATGCATCTCAATTAGTCAGCAACCAGGTGTGGAAAGTC
CCCAGGCTCCCCAGCAGGCAGAAGTATGCAAAGCATGCATCTCAATTAGTCAGCAACCATAGTCCCGCCC
CTAACTCCGCCCATCCCGCCCCTAACTCCGCCCAGTTCCGCCCATTCTCCGCCCCATGGCTGACTAATTT
TTTTTATTTATGCAGAGGCCGAGGCCGCCTCTGCCTCTGAGCTATTCCAGAAGTAGTGAGGAGGCTTTTT
TGGAGGCCTAGGCTTTTGCAAAAAGCTCCCGGGAGCTTGTATATCCATTTTCGGATCTGATCAAGAGACA
GGATGAGGATCGTTTCGCATGATTGAACAAGATGGATTGCACGCAGGTTCTCCGGCCGCTTGGGTGGAGA
GGCTATTCGGCTATGACTGGGCACAACAGACAATCGGCTGCTCTGATGCCGCCGTGTTCCGGCTGTCAGC
GCAGGGGCGCCCGGTTCTTTTTGTCAAGACCGACCTGTCCGGTGCCCTGAATGAACTGCAGGACGAGGCA
GCGCGGCTATCGTGGCTGGCCACGACGGGCGTTCCTTGCGCAGCTGTGCTCGACGTTGTCACTGAAGCGG
GAAGGGACTGGCTGCTATTGGGCGAAGTGCCGGGGCAGGATCTCCTGTCATCTCACCTTGCTCCTGCCGA
GAAAGTATCCATCATGGCTGATGCAATGCGGCGGCTGCATACGCTTGATCCGGCTACCTGCCCATTCGAC
CACCAAGCGAAACATCGCATCGAGCGAGCACGTACTCGGATGGAAGCCGGTCTTGTCGATCAGGATGATC
TGGACGAAGAGCATCAGGGGCTCGCGCCAGCCGAACTGTTCGCCAGGCTCAAGGCGCGCATGCCCGACGG
CGAGGATCTCGTCGTGACCCATGGCGATGCCTGCTTGCCGAATATCATGGTGGAAAATGGCCGCTTTTCT
GGATTCATCGACTGTGGCCGGCTGGGTGTGGCGGACCGCTATCAGGACATAGCGTTGGCTACCCGTGATA
TTGCTGAAGAGCTTGGCGGCGAATGGGCTGACCGCTTCCTCGTGCTTTACGGTATCGCCGCTCCCGATTC
GCAGCGCATCGCCTTCTATCGCCTTCTTGACGAGTTCTTCTGAGCGGGACTCTGGGGTTCGAAATGACCG
ACCAAGCGACGCCCAACCTGCCATCACGAGATTTCGATTCCACCGCCGCCTTCTATGAAAGGTTGGGCTT
CGGAATCGTTTTCCGGGACGCCGGCTGGATGATCCTCCAGCGCGGGGATCTCATGCTGGAGTTCTTCGCC
CACCCCAACTTGTTTATTGCAGCTTATAATGGTTACAAATAAAGCAATAGCATCACAAATTTCACAAATA
AAGCATTTTTTTCACTGCATTCTAGTTGTGGTTTGTCCAAACTCATCAATGTATCTTATCATGTCTGTAT
ACCGTCGACCTCTAGCTAGAGCTTGGCGTAATCATGGTCATAGCTGTTTCCTGTGTGAAATTGTTATCCG
CTCACAATTCCACACAACATACGAGCCGGAAGCATAAAGTGTAAAGCCTGGGGTGCCTAATGAGTGAGCT
AACTCACATTAATTGCGTTGCGCTCACTGCCCGCTTTCCAGTCGGGAAACCTGTCGTGCCAGCTGCATTA
ATGAATCGGCCAACGCGCGGGGAGAGGCGGTTTGCGTATTGGGCGCTCTTCCGCTTCCTCGCTCACTGAC
TCGCTGCGCTCGGTCGTTCGGCTGCGGCGAGCGGTATCAGCTCACTCAAAGGCGGTAATACGGTTATCCA
CAGAATCAGGGGATAACGCAGGAAAGAACATGTGAGCAAAAGGCCAGCAAAAGGCCAGGAACCGTAAAAA
GGCCGCGTTGCTGGCGTTTTTCCATAGGCTCCGCCCCCCTGACGAGCATCACAAAAATCGACGCTCAAGT
CAGAGGTGGCGAAACCCGACAGGACTATAAAGATACCAGGCGTTTCCCCCTGGAAGCTCCCTCGTGCGCT
CTCCTGTTCCGACCCTGCCGCTTACCGGATACCTGTCCGCCTTTCTCCCTTCGGGAAGCGTGGCGCTTTC
TCATAGCTCACGCTGTAGGTATCTCAGTTCGGTGTAGGTCGTTCGCTCCAAGCTGGGCTGTGTGCACGAA
CCCCCCGTTCAGCCCGACCGCTGCGCCTTATCCGGTAACTATCGTCTTGAGTCCAACCCGGTAAGACACG
ACTTATCGCCACTGGCAGCAGCCACTGGTAACAGGATTAGCAGAGCGAGGTATGTAGGCGGTGCTACAGA
GTTCTTGAAGTGGTGGCCTAACTACGGCTACACTAGAAGAACAGTATTTGGTATCTGCGCTCTGCTGAAG
CCAGTTACCTTCGGAAAAAGAGTTGGTAGCTCTTGATCCGGCAAACAAACCACCGCTGGTAGCGGTTTTT
TTGTTTGCAAGCAGCAGATTACGCGCAGAAAAAAAGGATCTCAAGAAGATCCTTTGATCTTTTCTACGGG
GTCTGACGCTCAGTGGAACGAAAACTCACGTTAAGGGATTTTGGTCATGAGATTATCAAAAAGGATCTTC
ACCTAGATCCTTTTAAATTAAAAATGAAGTTTTAAATCAATCTAAAGTATATATGAGTAAACTTGGTCTG
ACAGTTACCAATGCTTAATCAGTGAGGCACCTATCTCAGCGATCTGTCTATTTCGTTCATCCATAGTTGC
CTGACTCCCCGTCGTGTAGATAACTACGATACGGGAGGGCTTACCATCTGGCCCCAGTGCTGCAATGATA
CCGCGAGACCCACGCTCACCGGCTCCAGATTTATCAGCAATAAACCAGCCAGCCGGAAGGGCCGAGCGCA
GAAGTGGTCCTGCAACTTTATCCGCCTCCATCCAGTCTATTAATTGTTGCCGGGAAGCTAGAGTAAGTAG
TTCGCCAGTTAATAGTTTGCGCAACGTTGTTGCCATTGCTACAGGCATCGTGGTGTCACGCTCGTCGTTT
GGTATGGCTTCATTCAGCTCCGGTTCCCAACGATCAAGGCGAGTTACATGATCCCCCATGTTGTGCAAAA
AAGCGGTTAGCTCCTTCGGTCCTCCGATCGTTGTCAGAAGTAAGTTGGCCGCAGTGTTATCACTCATGGT
TATGGCAGCACTGCATAATTCTCTTACTGTCATGCCATCCGTAAGATGCTTTTCTGTGACTGGTGAGTAC
TCAACCAAGTCATTCTGAGAATAGTGTATGCGGCGACCGAGTTGCTCTTGCCCGGCGTCAATACGGGATA
ATACCGCGCCACATAGCAGAACTTTAAAAGTGCTCATCATTGGAAAACGTTCTTCGGGGCGAAAACTCTC
AAGGATCTTACCGCTGTTGAGATCCAGTTCGATGTAACCCACTCGTGCACCCAACTGATCTTCAGCATCT
TTTACTTTCACCAGCGTTTCTGGGTGAGCAAAAACAGGAAGGCAAAATGCCGCAAAAAAGGGAATAAGGG
CGACACGGAAATGTTGAATACTCATACTCTTCCTTTTTCAATATTATTGAAGCATTTATCAGGGTTATTG
TCTCATGAGCGGATACATATTTGAATGTATTTAGAAAAATAAACAAATAGGGGTTCCGCGCACATTTCCC
CGAAAAGTGCCACCTGACGTC
