>Addgene plasmid #36073 | aq-CFP | depositor partial sequence | sequence record 46236 | alpha-q CFP
TAGGGAGACCCAAGCTGGCTAGCGTTTAAACTTAAGCTTATGACTCTGGAGTCCATCATGGCGTGCTGCC
TGAGCGAGGAGGCCAAGGAAGCCCGGAGGATCAACGACGAGATCGAGCGGCAGCTGCGCAGGGACAAGCG
CGACGCCCGCCGGGAGCTCAAGCTGCTGCTGCTGGGGACAGGGGAGAGTGGCAAGAGCACCTTCATCAAG
CAGATGAGGATCATCCACGGGTCGGGCTACTCTGACGAAGACAAGCGCGGCTTCACCAAGCTGGTGTATC
AGAACATCTTCACGGCCATGCAGGCCATGATCAGAGCGATGGACACACTCAAGATCCCATACAAGTATGA
ACACAATAAGGCTCATGCACAATTGGTTCGAGAGGTTGATGTGGAGAAGGTGTCTGCTTTTTCTGGTGGA
GGTGGATCCATGAGCAAGGGCGAGGAACTGTTCACTGGCGTGGTCCCAATTCTCGTGGAACTGGATGGCG
ATGTGAATGGGCACAAATTTTCTGTCAGCGGAGAGGGTGAAGGAGATGCCACATACGGAAAGCTCACCCT
GAAATTCATCTGCACCACTGGAAAGCTCCCTGTGCCATGGCCAACACTGGTCACTACCCTCACTTGGGGC
GTGCAGTGCTTTTCCAGATACCCAGACCATATGAAGCAGCATGACTTTTTCAAGAGCGCCATGCCCGAGG
GCTATGTGCAGGAGAGAACCATCTTTTTCAAAGATGACGGGAACTACAAGACCCGCGCTGAAGTCAAGTT
CGAAGGTGACACCCTGGTGAATAGAATCGAGCTGAAGGGCATTGACTTTAAGGAGGATGGAAACATTCTC
GGCCACAAGCTGGAATACAACTATATCTCCCACAATGTGTACATCACGGCCGACAAGCAAAAGAATGGCA
TCAAGGCTAACTTCAAGATCAGACACAACATTGAGGATGGATCCGTGCAGCTGGCCGACCATTATCAACA
GAACACTCCAATCGGCGACGGCCCTGTGCTCCTCCCAGACAACCATTACCTGTCCACCCAGTCTGCCCTG
TCTAAAGATCCCAAAGAAAAGAGAGACCACATGGTCCTGCTGGAGTTTGTGACCGCTGCTGGGATCACAC
ATGGCATGGACGAGCTCTACAAGTCCGGCGGGGGAGGTAGTGAGAATCCATATGTAGATGCAATAAAGAG
CTTGTGGAATGATCCTGGAATCCAGGAGTGCTACGACAGACGACGGGAATATCAGTTATCTGACTCTACC
AAATACTATCTGAATGACTTGGACCGTGTAGCCGACCCTGAGTACATGCCGACAGAGCAAGACGTGCTTA
GAGTTCGAGTCCCCACTACAGGGATCATCGAATACCCCTTTGACTTACAAAGTGTCATTTTCAGAATGGT
CGATGTAGGGGGCCAAAGGTCAGAGAGAAGAAAATGGATACACTGCTTTGAAAATGTCACCTCCATCATG
TTTCTAGTAGCGCTTAGCGAATATGATCAAGTTCTTGTGGAGTCAGACAATGAGAACCGCATGGAGGAGA
GCAAAGCACTCTTTAGAACAATTATCACCTACCCCTGGTTCCAGAACTCCTCTGTGATTCTGTTCTTAAA
CAAGAAAGATCTTCTAGAGGAGAAAATCATGTATTCCCACCTAGTCGACTACTTCCCAGAATATGATGGA
CCCCAGAGAGATGCCCAGGCAGCTCGAGAATTCATCCTGAAAATGTTCGTGGACCTGAACCCCGACAGTG
ACAAAATCATCTACTCCCACTTCACGTGCGCCACAGATACCGAGAACATCCGCTTCGTCTTTGCAGCCGT
CAAGGACACCATCCTGCAGCTGAACCTGAAGGAGTACAATCTGGTCTAAGCGGCCGCTCGAGTCTAGAGG
GCCCGTTAAACCCGCTATCAG
