>Addgene plasmid #36073 | aq-CFP | addgene partial sequence | sequence record 58003 | CMV-F 5'-CGCAAATGGGCGGTAGGCGTG-3'
AGCAGAGCTCTCTGGCTAACTAGAGAACCCACTGCTTACTGGCTTATCGAAATTAATACGACTCACTATA
GGGAGACCCAAGCTGGCTAGCGTTTAAACTTAAGCTTATGACTCTGGAGTCCATCATGGCGTGCTGCCTG
AGCGAGGAGGCCAAGGAAGCCCGGAGGATCAACGACGAGATCGAGCGGCAGCTGCGCAGGGACAAGCGCG
ACGCCCGCCGGGAGCTCAAGCTGCTGCTGCTGGGGACAGGGGAGAGTGGCAAGAGCACCTTCATCAAGCA
GATGAGGATCATCCACGGGTCGGGCTACTCTGACGAAGACAAGCGCGGCTTCACCAAGCTGGTGTATCAG
AACATCTTCACGGCCATGCAGGCCATGATCAGAGCGATGGACACACTCAAGATCCCATACAAGTATGAAC
ACAATAAGGCTCATGCACAATTGGTTCGAGAGGTTGATGTGGAGAAGGTGTCTGCTTTTTCTGGTGGAGG
TGGATCCATGAGCAAGGGCGAGGAACTGTTCACTGGCGTGGTCCCAATTCTCGTGGAACTGGATGGCGAT
GTGAATGGGCACAAATTTTCTGTCAGCGGAGAGGGTGAAGGAGATGCCACATACGGAAAGCTCACCCTGA
AATTCATCTGCACCACTGGAAAGCTCCCTGTGCCATGGCCAACACTGGTCACTACCCTCACTTGGGGCGT
GCAGTGCTTTTCCAGATACCCAGACCATATGAAGCAGCATGACTTTTTCAAGAGCGCCATGCCCGAGGGC
TATGTGCAGGAGAGAACCATCTTTTTCAAAGATGACGGGAACTACAAGACCCGCGCTGAAGTCAAGTTCG
AAGGTGACACCCTGGTGAATAGAATCGAGCTGAAGGGCATTGACTTTAAGGAGGATGGAAACATTCTCGG
CCACAAGCTGGAATACAACTATATCTCCCACAATGTGTACATCACGGCCGACAAGCAAAAGAATGGCATC
AAGGCTAACTTCA
