>Addgene plasmid #36073 | aq-CFP | addgene partial sequence | sequence record 58158 | BGH-rev 5'-TAGAAGGCACAGTCGAGG-3'
CTAGACTCGAGCGGCCGCTTAGACCAGATTGTACTCCTTCAGGTTCAGCTGCAGGATGGTGTCCTTGACG
GCTGCAAAGACGAAGCGGATGTTCTCGGTATCTGTGGCGCACGTGAAGTGGGAGTAGATGATTTTGTCAC
TGTCGGGGTTCAGGTCCACGAACATTTTCAGGATGAATTCTCGAGCTGCCTGGGCATCTCTCTGGGGTCC
ATCATATTCTGGGAAGTAGTCGACTAGGTGGGAATACATGATTTTCTCCTCTAGAAGATCTTTCTTGTTT
AAGAACAGAATCACAGAGGAGTTCTGGAACCAGGGGTAGGTGATAATTGTTCTAAAGAGTGCTTTGCTCT
CCTCCATGCGGTTCTCATTGTCTGACTCCACAAGAACTTGATCATATTCGCTAAGCGCTACTAGAAACAT
GATGGAGGTGACATTTTCAAAGCAGTGTATCCATTTTCTTCTCTCTGACCTTTGGCCCCCTACATCGACC
ATTCTGAAAATGACACTTTGTAAGTCAAAGGGGTATTCGATGATCCCTGTAGTGGGGACTCGAACTCTAA
GCACGTCTTGCTCTGTCGGCATGTACTCAGGGTCGGCTACACGGTCCAAGTCATTCAGATAGTATTTGGT
AGAGTCAGATAACTGATATTCCCGTCGTCTGTCGTAGCACTCCTGGATTCCAGGATCATTCCACAAGCTC
TTTATTGCATCTACATATGGATTCTCACTACCTCCCCCGCCGGACTTGTAGAGCTCGTCCATGCCATGTG
TGATCCCAGCAGCGGTCACAAACTCCAGCAGGACCATGTGGTCTCTCTTTTCTTTGGGATCTTTAGACAG
GGCAGACTGGGTGGACAGGTAATGGT
