[The description below was written by a language model from this plasmid's Addgene catalogue record.]
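Description:
aq-CFP is a mammalian expression plasmid built on the pcDNA3.1 backbone that encodes the mouse heterotrimeric G protein alpha q subunit (Gnaq) carrying an internal cyan fluorescent protein tag. It is maintained in E. coli as a high-copy plasmid under ampicillin selection. The backbone also provides a neomycin resistance marker, so transfected mammalian cells can be selected with G418 to obtain stable lines. The insert was placed between the HindIII and NotI sites, both of which were preserved. It lies downstream of the CMV promoter, a strong constitutive promoter in most mammalian cell types. The listed sequencing primers (T7 forward, BGH reverse) match the standard pcDNA3.1 layout, in which a T7 promoter site lies upstream of the cloning region and the bovine growth hormone polyadenylation signal lies downstream.

The distinctive feature of the construct is where the fluorescent protein sits. CFP is not attached to either terminus but is inserted within the alpha q coding sequence, between amino acids 124 and 125. Internal tagging of G alpha subunits is generally used because their termini contribute to membrane attachment and to receptor and effector coupling, although the record does not state the rationale for this particular site. The recorded insert size appears to cover the Gnaq coding sequence alone, without CFP.

The associated publication concerns G protein subunit dissociation and translocation in response to receptor stimulation. This points to use in live-cell imaging of alpha q localisation, possibly alongside other fluorescently tagged subunits. No annotated feature table was provided, so element positions cannot be confirmed.
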