Addgene plasmid #36073: aq-CFP
Depositing lab: Narasimhan Gautam. Depositing organization: Washington University in Saint Louis. Publication: G protein subunit dissociation and translocation regulate cellular response to receptor stimulation. Chisari M, Saini DK, Cho JH, Kalyanaraman V, Gautam N. PLoS One. 2009 Nov 11;4(11):e7797. 10.1371/journal.pone.0007797 PubMed 19936219.
Backbone
  Vector backbone: pcDNA3.1
  Backbone manufacturer: Invitrogen
  Backbone size w/o insert (bp): 5428
  Vector type: Mammalian Expression
  Selectable markers: Neomycin (select with G418)
Growth in bacteria
  Bacterial resistance: Ampicillin, 100 μg/mL
  Growth temperature: 37°C
  Growth strain: DH5alpha
  Copy number: High Copy
Gene/Insert
  Gene/Insert name: G protein subunit alpha q (alt name: Gnaq)
  Species: M. musculus (mouse)
  Insert size (bp): 1077
  Mutation: CFP inserted between amino acid 124 and 125
  GenBank ID: NM_008139
  Entrez Gene: Gnaq (a.k.a. 1110005L02Rik, 6230401I02Rik, Dsk1, Dsk10, Galphaq, Gq, GqI)
  Promoter: CMV
  Tag / fusion protein: CFP
  Cloning method: Restriction Enzyme; 5′ cloning site HindIII (not destroyed); 3′ cloning site NotI (not destroyed)
  Sequencing primers: 5′ T7 primer; 3′ BGH reverse primer
Terms and licenses: Academic/Nonprofit Terms; Industry Terms: Not Available to Industry
How to cite: aq-CFP was a gift from Narasimhan Gautam (Addgene plasmid # 36073 ; http://n2t.net/addgene:36073 ; RRID:Addgene_36073)
